>Addgene plasmid #216038 | AA010 | addgene full sequence | sequence record 431503 | Addgene NGS Result
TCGCGCGTTTCGGTGATGACGGTGAAAACCTCTGACACATGCAGCTCCCGGAGACGGTCACAGCTTGTCT
GTAAGCGGATGCCGGGAGCAGACAAGCCCGTCAGGGCGCGTCAGCGGGTGTTGGCGGGTGTCGGGGCTGG
CTTAACTATGCGGCATCAGAGCAGATTGTACTGAGAGTGCACCATATGCGGTGTGAAATACCGCACAGAT
GCGTAAGGAGAAAATACCGCATCAGGCGCCATTCGCCATTCAGGCTGCGCAACTGTTGGGAAGGGCGATC
GGTGCGGGCCTCTTCGCTATTACGCCAGCTGGCGAAAGGGGGATGTGCTGCAAGGCGATTAAGTTGGGTA
ACGCCAGGGTTTTCCCAGTCACGACGTTGTAAAACGACGGCCAGAGAATTCGAGCTCGGTACCTCGCGAA
TACATCTAGATGAAGACGGGTCCGGGAGCGGCGGGAGCGGGGGGAGCACTAATCTGAGCGACATCATTGA
GAAGGAGACTGGGAAACAGCTGGTCATTCAGGAGTCCATCCTGATGCTGCCTGAGGAGGTGGAGGAAGTG
ATCGGCAACAAGCCAGAGTCTGACATCCTGGTGCACACCGCCTACGACGAGTCCACAGATGAGAATGTGA
TGCTGCTGACCTCTGACGCCCCCGAGTATAAGCCTTGGGCCCTGGTCATCCAGGATTCTAACGGCGAGAA
TAAGATCAAGATGCTGAGCGGAGGCTCCAAAAGGCCGGCGGCCACGAAAAAGGCCGGCCAGGCAAAAAAG
AAAAAGGGAAGCACGTCTTCATCGGATCCCGGGCCCGTCGACTGCAGAGGCCTGCATGCAAGCTTGGTGT
AATCATGGTCATAGCTGTTTCCTGTGTGAAATTGTTATCCGCTCACAATTCCACACAACATACGAGCCGG
AAGCATAAAGTGTAAAGCCTGGGGTGCCTAATGAGTGAGCTAACTCACATTAATTGCGTTGCGCTCACTG
CCCGCTTTCCAGTCGGGAAACCTGTCGTGCCAGCTGCATTAATGAATCGGCCAACGCGCGGGGAGAGGCG
GTTTGCGTATTGGGCGCTCTTCCGCTTCCTCGCTCACTGACTCGCTGCGCTCGGTCGTTCGGCTGCGGCG
AGCGGTATCAGCTCACTCAAAGGCGGTAATACGGTTATCCACAGAATCAGGGGATAACGCAGGAAAGAAC
ATGTGAGCAAAAGGCCAGCAAAAGGCCAGGAACCGTAAAAAGGCCGCGTTGCTGGCGTTTTTCCATAGGC
TCCGCCCCCCTGACGAGCATCACAAAAATCGACGCTCAAGTCAGAGGTGGCGAAACCCGACAGGACTATA
AAGATACCAGGCGTTTCCCCCTGGAAGCTCCCTCGTGCGCTCTCCTGTTCCGACCCTGCCGCTTACCGGA
TACCTGTCCGCCTTTCTCCCTTCGGGAAGCGTGGCGCTTTCTCATAGCTCACGCTGTAGGTATCTCAGTT
CGGTGTAGGTCGTTCGCTCCAAGCTGGGCTGTGTGCACGAACCCCCCGTTCAGCCCGACCGCTGCGCCTT
ATCCGGTAACTATCGTCTTGAGTCCAACCCGGTAAGACACGACTTATCGCCACTGGCAGCAGCCACTGGT
AACAGGATTAGCAGAGCGAGGTATGTAGGCGGTGCTACAGAGTTCTTGAAGTGGTGGCCTAACTACGGCT
ACACTAGAAGAACAGTATTTGGTATCTGCGCTCTGCTGAAGCCAGTTACCTTCGGAAAAAGAGTTGGTAG
CTCTTGATCCGGCAAACAAACCACCGCTGGTAGCGGTGGTTTTTTTGTTTGCAAGCAGCAGATTACGCGC
AGAAAAAAAGGATCTCAAGAAGATCCTTTGATCTTTTCTACGGGGTCTGACGCTCAGTGGAACGAAAACT
CACGTTAAGGGATTTTGGTCATGAGATTATCAAAAAGGATCTTCACCTAGATCCTTTTAAATTAAAAATG
AAGTTTTAAATCAAGCCCAATCTGAATAATGTTACAACCAATTAACCAATTCTGATTAGAAAAACTCATC
GAGCATCAAATGAAACTGCAATTTATTCATATCAGGATTATCAATACCATATTTTTGAAAAAGCCGTTTC
TGTAATGAAGGAGAAAACTCACCGAGGCAGTTCCATAGGATGGCAAGATCCTGGTATCGGTCTGCGATTC
CGACTCGTCCAACATCAATACAACCTATTAATTTCCCCTCGTCAAAAATAAGGTTATCAAGTGAGAAATC
ACCATGAGTGACGACTGAATCCGGTGAGAATGGCAAAAGTTTATGCATTTCTTTCCAGACTTGTTCAACA
GGCCAGCCATTACGCTCGTCATCAAAATCACTCGCATCAACCAAACCGTTATTCATTCGTGATTGCGCCT
GAGCGAGACGAAATACGCGATCGCTGTTAAAAGGACAATTACAAACAGGAATCGAATGCAACCGGCGCAG
GAACACTGCCAGCGCATCAACAATATTTTCACCTGAATCAGGATATTCTTCTAATACCTGGAATGCTGTT
TTTCCGGGGATCGCAGTGGTGAGTAACCATGCATCATCAGGAGTACGGATAAAATGCTTGATGGTCGGAA
GAGGCATAAATTCCGTCAGCCAGTTTAGTCTGACCATCTCATCTGTAACATCATTGGCAACGCTACCTTT
GCCATGTTTCAGAAACAACTCTGGCGCATCGGGCTTCCCATACAAGCGATAGATTGTCGCACCTGATTGC
CCGACATTATCGCGAGCCCATTTATACCCATATAAATCAGCATCCATGTTGGAATTTAATCGCGGCCTCG
ACGTTTCCCGTTGAATATGGCTCATAACACCCCTTGTATTACTGTTTATGTAAGCAGACAGTTTTATTGT
TCATGATGATATATTTTTATCTTGTGCAATGTAACATCAGAGATTTTGAGACACGGGCCAGAGCTGCA
Features (pLannotate 1.2.2; 11 found; start..end, strand, type, name):
    137..236     +  misc_feature   bom (fragment): basis of mobility region from pBR322
    242..399     -  CDS            lacZα (fragment): LacZα fragment of β-galactosidase; lacZ fragment
    468..716     +  CDS            UGI: UNGI_BPPB2 - Experimental evidence at protein level: Swiss-Prot protein existence level 1. This protein binds specifically and reversibly to the host uracil-DNA glycosylase, preventing removal of uracil residues from PBS2 DNA by the host uracil-excision repair system. From Bacillus phage PBS2 (Bacteriophage PBS2).
    729..776     +  CDS            nucleoplasmin NLS: bipartite nuclear localization signal from nucleoplasmin
    872..888     -  protein_bind   lac operator: The lac repressor binds to the lac operator to inhibit transcription in E. coli. This inhibition can be relieved by adding lactose or isopropyl-β-D-thiogalactopyranoside (IPTG). lac repressor encoded by lacI
    896..926     -  promoter       lac promoter: promoter for the E. coli lac operon
    941..962     -  protein_bind   CAP binding site: CAP binding activates transcription in the presence of cAMP. E. coli catabolite activator protein
    975..1067    -  CDS            lacI (fragment): lac repressor; lacI; The lac repressor binds to the lac operator to inhibit transcription in E. coli. This inhibition can be relieved by adding lactose or isopropyl-β-D-thiogalactopyranoside (IPTG).
   1250..1838    -  rep_origin     ori: high-copy-number ColE1/pMB1/pBR322/pUC origin of replication
   2016..2825    -  CDS            KanR: aminoglycoside phosphotransferase; aph(3')-Ia; confers resistance to kanamycin in bacteria or G418 (Geneticin®) in eukaryotes
   2932..35      +  CDS            rop (fragment) (across the origin): Rop protein, which maintains plasmids at low copy number; rop
