[The description below was written by a language model from this plasmid's Addgene catalogue record and pLannotate feature annotations shown in this document.]
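Description:
AA010 is a small (about 2.9 kb) fragment-donor plasmid from the Fragmid modular vector assembly toolkit, built on the pUC57-Kan cloning backbone. It is not an expression vector in its own right: it stores a single standardised part that is meant to be combined with other Fragmid fragments into a complete destination vector. It is propagated in E. coli through the high-copy ColE1/pUC-type origin and selected with kanamycin via the aph(3')-Ia aminoglycoside phosphotransferase gene. The remaining annotated features (fragments of lacZα, lacI, rop and the bom region, together with the lac promoter, lac operator and CAP binding site) are remnants of the pUC57 cloning region and backbone rather than functional parts of the payload.

The insert is a "C' terminus" module, intended to be fused to the C-terminal end of a Cas protein. It consists of the uracil-DNA glycosylase inhibitor (UGI) from Bacillus phage PBS2, followed a short distance downstream by the bipartite nucleoplasmin nuclear localisation signal. UGI binds and blocks cellular uracil-DNA glycosylase, so the uracil produced when a cytidine deaminase acts on target DNA is not excised. This favours a C-to-T editing outcome, matching the stated purpose of C>T base editing, while the NLS directs the assembled fusion protein to the nucleus. The fragment carries no annotated eukaryotic promoter, deaminase or Cas coding sequence, so these would have to come from other modules in the assembly. The record does not state the cloning method or the sites flanking the fragment.
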