Addgene plasmid #216038: AA010
Purpose: Fragmid fragment: (C' terminus) for C>T base editing
Depositing lab: John Doench. Depositing organization: Broad Institute. Publication: Modular vector assembly enables rapid assessment of emerging CRISPR technologies. McGee AV, Liu YV, Griffith AL, Szegletes ZM, Wen B, Kraus C, Miller NW, Steger RJ, Escude Velasco B, Bosch JA, Zirin JD, Viswanatha R, Sontheimer EJ, Goodale A, Greene MA, Green TM, Doench JG. Cell Genom. 2024 Mar 13;4(3):100519. doi: 10.1016/j.xgen.2024.100519. PubMed 38484704.
Backbone
  Vector backbone: pUC57-Kan
  Vector type: Fragment
Growth in bacteria
  Bacterial resistance: Kanamycin, 50 μg/mL
  Growth temperature: 37°C
  Growth strain: DH5alpha
  Copy number: Unknown
Gene/Insert
  Gene/Insert name: UGI_v1.1; NpNLS_v1.1
  Species: Other
  Cloning method: Unknown
Resource information
  A portion of this plasmid was derived from a plasmid made by: Genscript ID: U523QGD140-8
Terms and licenses: Academic/Nonprofit Terms; Industry Terms: Not Available to Industry
Depositor comments: Please visit https://www.biorxiv.org/content/10.1101/2023.10.25.564061v1 for bioRxiv preprint.
How to cite: AA010 was a gift from John Doench (Addgene plasmid # 216038 ; http://n2t.net/addgene:216038 ; RRID:Addgene_216038)
